>Addgene plasmid #186057 | pTR-449 tNGFR-P2A-CCR2 | addgene full sequence | sequence record 367271 | Addgene NGS Result
CTTTCGTCTCGCGCGTTTCGGTGATGACGGTGAAAACCTCTGACACATGCAGCTCCCGGAGACGGTCACA
GCTTGTCTGTAAGCGGATGCCGGGAGCAGACAAGCCCGTCAGGGCGCGTCAGCGGGTGTTGGCGGGTGTC
GGGGCTGGCTTAACTATGCGGCATCAGAGCAGATTGTACTGAGAGTGCACCATATGCGGTGTGAAATACC
GCACAGATGCGTAAGGAGAAAATACCGCATCAGGCGCCATTCGCCATTCAGGCTGCGCAACTGTTGGGAA
GGGCGATCGGTGCGGGCCTCTTCGCTATTACGCCAGCTGGCGAAAGGGGGATGTGCTGCAAGGCGATTAA
GTTGGGTAACGCCAGGGTTTTCCCAGTCACGACGTTGTAAAACGACGGCCAGTGAATTCGAGCTCGGTAC
CCGGGGAAAGTGCATGAATAGGAGGGGTGAGCAACTGTGTGTCCATCACCTTTTTGTCAAAGAAGCAGGA
GTCAGTGGGCTACGTGCTTCATGAGCAGGAGAGGCGGAAACTAAGGAAGGCTCATGTGTTGGAGGAAGCA
TGTTTGAAGAGCAGCAGGTCTCACAGAGTTTGCTCTTTAATACTCTCCCCAGCACACGGAAGGGGAAGGG
GGTGGAGGTTGCTGCTATGAGAGAGAAAAAAAAAACAGCCACAATAGAGATTCTGCCTTCAAAGGTTGGC
TTGCCACCTGAAGCAGCCACTGCCCAGGGGGTGCAAAGAAGAGACAGCAGCGCCCAGCTTGGAGGTGCTA
ACTCCAGAGGCCAGCATCAGCAACTGGGCACAGAAAGGAGCCGCCTGGGCAGGGACCATGGGGGCAGGTG
CCACTGGCCGCGCCATGGACGGGCCGCGCCTGCTGCTGTTGCTGCTTCTGGGGGTGTCCCTTGGAGGTGC
CAAGGAGGCATGCCCCACAGGCCTGTACACACACAGCGGTGAGTGCTGCAAAGCCTGCAACCTGGGCGAG
GGTGTGGCCCAGCCTTGTGGAGCCAACCAGACCGTGTGTGAGCCCTGCCTGGACAGCGTGACGTTCTCCG
ACGTGGTGAGCGCGACCGAGCCGTGCAAGCCGTGCACCGAGTGTGTGGGGCTCCAGAGCATGTCGGCGCC
ATGCGTGGAGGCCGACGACGCCGTGTGCCGCTGCGCCTACGGCTACTACCAGGATGAGACGACTGGGCGC
TGCGAGGCGTGCCGCGTGTGCGAGGCGGGCTCGGGCCTCGTGTTCTCCTGCCAGGACAAGCAGAACACCG
TGTGCGAGGAGTGCCCCGACGGCACGTATTCCGACGAGGCCAACCACGTGGACCCGTGCCTGCCCTGCAC
CGTGTGCGAGGACACCGAGCGCCAGCTCCGCGAGTGCACACGCTGGGCCGACGCCGAGTGCGAGGAGATC
CCTGGCCGTTGGATTACACGGTCCACACCCCCAGAGGGCTCGGACAGCACAGCCCCCAGCACCCAGGAGC
CTGAGGCACCTCCAGAACAAGACCTCATAGCCAGCACGGTGGCAGGTGTGGTGACCACAGTGATGGGCAG
CTCCCAGCCCGTGGTGACCCGAGGCACCACCGACAACCTCATCCCTGTCTATTGCTCCATCCTGGCTGCT
GTGGTTGTGGGTCTTGTGGCCTACATAGCCTTCAAGAGGTGGAACAGCCGCGCCAAGCGCTCGGGTTCGG
GTGCCACCAACTTCAGCCTGCTGAAGCAGGCCGGCGACGTGGAGGAGAACCCCGGCCCCGCACGGCCACA
TCCCTGGTGGCTGTGCGTTCTGGGGACCCTGGTGGGGCTCTCAGCTACTCCAGCCCCCAAGAGCTGCCCA
GAGAGGCACTACTGGGCTCAGGGAAAGCTGTGCTGCCAGATGTGTGAGCCAGGTAAGAGGGGGCCTTGGT
AAGGGCCAGGTGAGTGGCGAAAGAGAGAGGACTGGGGTTAATACAGTAAATAGGCGCAGGGTAGACTGAG
CTCAAGCAAGGAGGGAAATCCTGCAGCTGTGGGGAGGCACCACCTTGAAGAGGGCAGAGAACCAGCCCTT
CTCAGGCCTTGATCCCTTACCCTCTCCTCCCAGGAACATTCCTCGTGAAGGACTGTGACCAGCATAGAAA
GGCTGCTCAGTGTGATCCTTGCATACCGGGGGTCTCCTTCCTCTAAAGTCGACCTGCAGGCATGCAAGCT
TGGCGTAATCATGGTCATAGCTGTTTCCTGTGTGAAATTGTTATCCGCTCACAATTCCACACAACATACG
AGCCGGAAGCATAAAGTGTAAAGCCTGGGGTGCCTAATGAGTGAGCTAACTCACATTAATTGCGTTGCGC
TCACTGCCCGCTTTCCAGTCGGGAAACCTGTCGTGCCAGCTGCATTAATGAATCGGCCAACGCGCGGGGA
GAGGCGGTTTGCGTATTGGGCGCTCTTCCGCTTCCTCGCTCACTGACTCGCTGCGCTCGGTCGTTCGGCT
GCGGCGAGCGGTATCAGCTCACTCAAAGGCGGTAATACGGTTATCCACAGAATCAGGGGATAACGCAGGA
AAGAACATGTGAGCAAAAGGCCAGCAAAAGGCCAGGAACCGTAAAAAGGCCGCGTTGCTGGCGTTTTTCC
ATAGGCTCCGCCCCCCTGACGAGCATCACAAAAATCGACGCTCAAGTCAGAGGTGGCGAAACCCGACAGG
ACTATAAAGATACCAGGCGTTTCCCCCTGGAAGCTCCCTCGTGCGCTCTCCTGTTCCGACCCTGCCGCTT
ACCGGATACCTGTCCGCCTTTCTCCCTTCGGGAAGCGTGGCGCTTTCTCATAGCTCACGCTGTAGGTATC
TCAGTTCGGTGTAGGTCGTTCGCTCCAAGCTGGGCTGTGTGCACGAACCCCCCGTTCAGCCCGACCGCTG
CGCCTTATCCGGTAACTATCGTCTTGAGTCCAACCCGGTAAGACACGACTTATCGCCACTGGCAGCAGCC
ACTGGTAACAGGATTAGCAGAGCGAGGTATGTAGGCGGTGCTACAGAGTTCTTGAAGTGGTGGCCTAACT
ACGGCTACACTAGAAGAACAGTATTTGGTATCTGCGCTCTGCTGAAGCCAGTTACCTTCGGAAAAAGAGT
TGGTAGCTCTTGATCCGGCAAACAAACCACCGCTGGTAGCGGTGGTTTTTTTGTTTGCAAGCAGCAGATT
ACGCGCAGAAAAAAAGGATCTCAAGAAGATCCTTTGATCTTTTCTACGGGGTCTGACGCTCAGTGGAACG
AAAACTCACGTTAAGGGATTTTGGTCATGAGATTATCAAAAAGGATCTTCACCTAGATCCTTTTAAATTA
AAAATGAAGTTTTAAATCAATCTAAAGTATATATGAGTAAACTTGGTCTGACAGTTACCAATGCTTAATC
AGTGAGGCACCTATCTCAGCGATCTGTCTATTTCGTTCATCCATAGTTGCCTGACTCCCCGTCGTGTAGA
TAACTACGATACGGGAGGGCTTACCATCTGGCCCCAGTGCTGCAATGATACCGCGAGACCCACGCTCACC
GGCTCCAGATTTATCAGCAATAAACCAGCCAGCCGGAAGGGCCGAGCGCAGAAGTGGTCCTGCAACTTTA
TCCGCCTCCATCCAGTCTATTAATTGTTGCCGGGAAGCTAGAGTAAGTAGTTCGCCAGTTAATAGTTTGC
GCAACGTTGTTGCCATTGCTACAGGCATCGTGGTGTCACGCTCGTCGTTTGGTATGGCTTCATTCAGCTC
CGGTTCCCAACGATCAAGGCGAGTTACATGATCCCCCATGTTGTGCAAAAAAGCGGTTAGCTCCTTCGGT
CCTCCGATCGTTGTCAGAAGTAAGTTGGCCGCAGTGTTATCACTCATGGTTATGGCAGCACTGCATAATT
CTCTTACTGTCATGCCATCCGTAAGATGCTTTTCTGTGACTGGTGAGTACTCAACCAAGTCATTCTGAGA
ATAGTGTATGCGGCGACCGAGTTGCTCTTGCCCGGCGTCAATACGGGATAATACCGCGCCACATAGCAGA
ACTTTAAAAGTGCTCATCATTGGAAAACGTTCTTCGGGGCGAAAACTCTCAAGGATCTTACCGCTGTTGA
GATCCAGTTCGATGTAACCCACTCGTGCACCCAACTGATCTTCAGCATCTTTTACTTTCACCAGCGTTTC
TGGGTGAGCAAAAACAGGAAGGCAAAATGCCGCAAAAAAGGGAATAAGGGCGACACGGAAATGTTGAATA
CTCATACTCTTCCTTTTTCAATATTATTGAAGCATTTATCAGGGTTATTGTCTCATGAGCGGATACATAT
TTGAATGTATTTAGAAAAATAAACAAATAGGGGTTCCGCGCACATTTCCCCGAAAAGTGCCACCTGACGT
CTAAGAAACCATTATTATCATGACATTAACCTATAAAAATAGGCGTATCACGAGGCC
Features (pLannotate 1.2.2; 14 found; start..end, strand, type, name):
      8..43      +  CDS            rop (fragment): Rop protein, which maintains plasmids at low copy number; rop
    145..244     +  misc_feature   bom (fragment): basis of mobility region from pBR322
    250..407     -  CDS            lacZα (fragment): LacZα fragment of β-galactosidase; lacZ fragment
    828..1685    +  CDS            NGFR (fragment): TNR16_HUMAN - Also known as TNFRSF16. Experimental evidence at protein level: Swiss-Prot protein existence level 1. Low affinity receptor which can bind to NGF, BDNF, NTF3, and NTF4. Forms a heterodimeric receptor with SORCS2 that binds the precursor forms of NGF, BDNF and NTF3 with high affinity, and has much lower affinity for mature NGF and BDNF (PubMed:24908487). Plays an important role in differentiation and survival of specific neuronal populations during development (By similarity). Can mediate cell survival as well as cell death of neural cells. Plays a role in the inactivation of RHOA
   1740..1874    +  CDS            CD27 (fragment): CD27_HUMAN - Also known as TNFRSF7. Experimental evidence at protein level: Swiss-Prot protein existence level 1. Receptor for CD70/CD27L. May play a role in survival of activated T-cells. May play a role in apoptosis through association with SIVA1. From Homo sapiens (Human).
   2060..2140    +  CDS            CD27 (fragment): CD27_HUMAN - Also known as TNFRSF7. Experimental evidence at protein level: Swiss-Prot protein existence level 1. Receptor for CD70/CD27L. May play a role in survival of activated T-cells. May play a role in apoptosis through association with SIVA1. From Homo sapiens (Human).
   2139..2171    +  misc_feature   MCS (fragment): pUC18/19 multiple cloning site
   2208..2224    -  protein_bind   lac operator: The lac repressor binds to the lac operator to inhibit transcription in E. coli. This inhibition can be relieved by adding lactose or isopropyl-β-D-thiogalactopyranoside (IPTG). lac repressor encoded by lacI
   2232..2262    -  promoter       lac promoter: promoter for the E. coli lac operon
   2277..2298    -  protein_bind   CAP binding site: CAP binding activates transcription in the presence of cAMP. E. coli catabolite activator protein
   2311..2403    -  CDS            lacI (fragment): lac repressor; lacI; The lac repressor binds to the lac operator to inhibit transcription in E. coli. This inhibition can be relieved by adding lactose or isopropyl-β-D-thiogalactopyranoside (IPTG).
   2586..3174    -  rep_origin     ori: high-copy-number ColE1/pMB1/pBR322/pUC origin of replication
   3345..4205    -  CDS            AmpR: β-lactamase; bla; confers resistance to ampicillin, carbenicillin, and related antibiotics
   4206..4310    -  promoter       AmpR promoter: bla
