[The description below was written by a language model from this plasmid's Addgene catalogue record and pLannotate feature annotations shown in this document.]
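Description:
pTR-449 tNGFR-P2A-CCR2 is a pUC19-based plasmid of about 4.4 kb that carries a homology-directed repair (HDR) donor for CRISPR-mediated knock-in of a truncated NGFR (tNGFR) marker at a human target gene. It is a bacterial cloning and template plasmid, not an expression vector. It replicates from the high-copy ColE1/pUC origin and is selected with ampicillin through the β-lactamase gene and its own promoter. Remnants of the pUC19 lacZα region, lac promoter/operator, CAP site and multiple cloning site flank the insert, along with small rop, bom and lacI fragments from the backbone lineage.

The annotated payload is a roughly 860 bp NGFR coding fragment, consistent with a truncated low-affinity nerve growth factor receptor. Such a protein is displayed on the cell surface and is commonly used as a marker to detect or enrich edited cells by antibody staining. The name indicates that a P2A ribosome-skipping peptide links tNGFR to the endogenous coding sequence, so both proteins would be made from the target locus's own transcript. However, P2A is not annotated in the feature table, and no mammalian promoter is detected, which fits an in-frame, promoterless knock-in design.

The catalogue lists the insert gene as human CCR2, yet the sequences annotated downstream of NGFR are fragments of human CD27, and no CCR2 feature is called. The unannotated stretches on either side of NGFR presumably include homology arms, but the record does not define them, so the targeted locus should be confirmed against the sequence. Guide RNA and Cas9 are not encoded here and would be supplied separately. The associated work concerns high-yield genome engineering of primary cells with hybrid ssDNA repair templates.
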