Addgene plasmid #186057: pTR-449 tNGFR-P2A-CCR2
Purpose: Knockin of truncated NGFR to target gene
Depositing lab: Alexander Marson. Depositing organization: J. David Gladstone Institutes. Publication: High-yield genome engineering in primary cells using a hybrid ssDNA repair template and small-molecule cocktails. Shy BR, Vykunta VS, Ha A, Talbot A, Roth TL, Nguyen DN, Pfeifer WG, Chen YY, Blaeschke F, Shifrut E, Vedova S, Mamedov MR, Chung JJ, Li H, Yu R, Wu D, Wolf J, Martin TG, Castro CE, Ye L, Esensten JH, Eyquem J, Marson A. Nat Biotechnol. 2022 Aug 25:10.1038/s41587-022-01418-8. doi: 10.1038/s41587-022-01418-8. PubMed 36008610.
Backbone
  Vector backbone: PUC19
  Vector type: CRISPR
Growth in bacteria
  Bacterial resistance: Ampicillin, 100 μg/mL
  Growth temperature: 37°C
  Growth strain: DH5alpha
  Copy number: High Copy
Gene/Insert
  Gene/Insert name: CCR2
  Species: H. sapiens (human)
  Mutation: WT with tNGFR sequence
  Entrez Gene: CCR2 (a.k.a. CC-CKR-2, CCR-2, CCR2A, CCR2B, CD192, CKR2, CKR2A, CKR2B, CMKBR2, MCP-1-R, PCLUD)
  Cloning method: Unknown
Terms and licenses: Academic/Nonprofit Terms; Industry Terms: Not Available to Industry
Depositor comments: Please visit https://www.biorxiv.org/content/10.1101/2021.09.02.458799v1 for bioRxiv preprint.
How to cite: pTR-449 tNGFR-P2A-CCR2 was a gift from Alexander Marson (Addgene plasmid # 186057 ; http://n2t.net/addgene:186057 ; RRID:Addgene_186057)
